>Addgene plasmid #29392 | pTH393-SUP45-T357A | addgene partial sequence | sequence record 34730 | 29392 with M13R
TCACTAAAGGGAACAAAAGCTGGTACCGGGCCCCCCCTCGAGGTCGACGGTATCGATAAGCTTATCGATA
CCGTCGAGGCTTTTGAAGAGAAACTCTCCTTTCACTGTATTTTCTACGTAATATACACGGTCCTCTAAAC
CCACTATGTACTTTCAACAAAGGAATTAGCTCAATATAGAGCAAAAGGTTTACCAAGTATATATTATATT
GTACAAAAAATTAAAAGCGAATTTAATTTAAATCTGGCATCTAGTGATTAAATTCTTTTTGATTCGATTT
TTTTCTCCCCCTTTTATTTATTTAAATGAAATCATAGTCGGATCCTTCATCTTCGTCATAATATTCATCC
TCAGATTCATCAACTAGTTGTTCAAAATTAACTTTGTAACGCAGCATGGCACCAATACCACCAAAACCTG
TGACAAATTGGGCACCTTCTGAAGATTTGTCTGTGATGAATTCCAAGGTAGCACCGAAGTTTTTGTAGTT
AGCTGCTAGCCATTCAATTAAAGGTTCTTCGGAGACAACGTCCATTTCTTGGCCGGCAGCTTTGTCAATA
GCAAACGACTTGTCCTTGGCTTCTGGTTCAGCGAATTTTATAACCTCATTATCCTCGGCATCTTTAAATG
TATATCTGATAGTTTCCAAATTTTCGAAAACAATTAATTTTTCGACTGCACCTAAATCCAATGCCTTTAA
AGTATCATCTATACCATAACAGAATTTACCAGTGTCCTGGGAAATTTCGTCAAAATATGCCTCCAATAAT
TTCTTTTCTTGAACATACTTGACATTGGCCAACGCTTCGGCAGAAAGTTCGATAGCCTGGTTGAAACCGT
TTTCACCACCATAAGAAACATCCACGATGGAAATAACCTTACATGCTAGTCTTGGATCGAATAATTCA
