[The description below was written by a language model from this plasmid's Addgene catalogue record.]
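Description:
pTH393-SUP45-T357A is a yeast expression plasmid built on pRS315, a yeast–E. coli shuttle vector of the pRS series. pRS315 is a centromeric (CEN/ARS) vector, so it is maintained at low, near single-copy levels in Saccharomyces cerevisiae, where it is selected through the LEU2 auxotrophic marker in leucine-deficient strains. In bacteria it is propagated under ampicillin selection, and the record lists it as low copy. No feature table accompanies the record, so the details of individual backbone elements are inferred from the named backbone rather than from annotation.

The insert is a genomic fragment of roughly 3 kb carrying the S. cerevisiae SUP45 gene, which encodes the eukaryotic translation release factor eRF1, the protein that recognises stop codons and triggers peptide release at the ribosome. The gene carries a T357A substitution and was cloned between XbaI and HindIII sites, both of which are retained. The fragment includes about 1.4 kb of native sequence upstream of the start codon and about 240 bp downstream of the stop codon. Expression is therefore presumably driven by the gene's own promoter and terminated by its own 3′ region rather than by a heterologous promoter, which should give near-physiological levels of the mutant protein. No epitope tags or reporters are recorded.

The associated study examined decoding accuracy in eRF1 mutants and its relationship to pleiotropic quantitative traits in yeast. This fits use of the plasmid to supply a defined eRF1 variant in yeast, in order to assess its effects on stop codon recognition, readthrough and related phenotypes.
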