Addgene plasmid #29392: pTH393-SUP45-T357A
Depositing lab: Tobias von der Haar. Depositing organization: London and South East University Group (LASE). Publication: Decoding accuracy in eRF1 mutants and its correlation with pleiotropic quantitative traits in yeast. Merritt GH, Naemi WR, Mugnier P, Webb HM, Tuite MF, von der Haar T. Nucleic Acids Res. 2010 Sep . 38(16):5479-92. 10.1093/nar/gkq338 PubMed 20444877.
Backbone
  Vector backbone: pRS315
  Backbone size w/o insert (bp): 5976
  Vector type: Yeast Expression
  Selectable markers: LEU2
Growth in bacteria
  Bacterial resistance: Ampicillin, 100 μg/mL
  Growth temperature: 37°C
  Growth strain: DH5alpha
  Copy number: Low Copy
Gene/Insert
  Gene/Insert name: SUP45 gene encoding translation release factor 1 from S. cerevisiae (alt name: eRF1)
  Species: S. cerevisiae (budding yeast)
  Insert size (bp): 2984
  Mutation: T357A mutant gene including genomic sequence 1432 bp upstream of AUG and 241 bp downstream of stop codon.
  GenBank ID: NM_001178491
  Entrez Gene: SUP45 (a.k.a. YBR143C, SAL4, SUP1, SUP47)
  Cloning method: Restriction Enzyme; 5′ cloning site XbaI (not destroyed); 3′ cloning site HindIII (not destroyed)
  Sequencing primers: 5′ n/a
Terms and licenses: Academic/Nonprofit Terms; Industry Terms: Not Available to Industry
How to cite: pTH393-SUP45-T357A was a gift from Tobias von der Haar (Addgene plasmid # 29392 ; http://n2t.net/addgene:29392 ; RRID:Addgene_29392)
